>Addgene plasmid #157490 | pD649-HAsp-DNER-COMP5AP-AviTag-9xHis | addgene full sequence | sequence record 420994 | Addgene NGS Result
TATTGAAGCATTTATCAGGGTTATTGTCTCATGAGCGGATACATATTTGAATGTATTTAGAAAAATAAAC
AAATAGGGGTCAGTGTTACAACCAATTAACCAATTCTGAACATTATCGCGAGCCCATTTATACCTGAATA
TGGCTCATAACACCCCTTGCTCATGACCAAAATCCCTTAACGTGAGTTACGCGCGCGTCGTTCCACTGAG
CGTCAGACCCCGTAGAAAAGATCAAAGGATCTTCTTGAGATCCTTTTTTTCTGCGCGTAATCTGCTGCTT
GCAAACAAAAAAACCACCGCTACCAGCGGTGGTTTGTTTGCCGGATCAAGAGCTACCAACTCTTTTTCCG
AAGGTAACTGGCTTCAGCAGAGCGCAGATACCAAATACTGTTCTTCTAGTGTAGCCGTAGTTAGCCCACC
ACTTCAAGAACTCTGTAGCACCGCCTACATACCTCGCTCTGCTAATCCTGTTACCAGTGGCTGCTGCCAG
TGGCGATAAGTCGTGTCTTACCGGGTTGGACTCAAGACGATAGTTACCGGATAAGGCGCAGCGGTCGGGC
TGAACGGGGGGTTCGTGCACACAGCCCAGCTTGGAGCGAACGACCTACACCGAACTGAGATACCTACAGC
GTGAGCTATGAGAAAGCGCCACGCTTCCCGAAGGGAGAAAGGCGGACAGGTATCCGGTAAGCGGCAGGGT
CGGAACAGGAGAGCGCACGAGGGAGCTTCCAGGGGGAAACGCCTGGTATCTTTATAGTCCTGTCGGGTTT
CGCCACCTCTGACTTGAGCGTCGATTTTTGTGATGCTCGTCAGGGGGGCGGAGCCTATGGAAAAACGCCA
GCAACGCGGCCTTTTTACGGTTCCTGGCCTTTTGCTGGCCTTTTGCTCACATGTTCTTTCCTGCGTTATC
CCCTGATTCTGTGGATAACCGTATTACCGCCTTTGAGTGAGCTGATACCGCTCGCCGCAGCCGAACGACC
GAGCGCAGCGAGTCAGTGAGCGAGGAAGCGGAAGGCGAGAGTAGGGAACTGCCAGGCATCAAACTAAGCA
GAAGGCCCCTGACGGATGGCCTTTTTGCGTTTCTACAAACTCTTTCTGTGTTGTAAAACGACGGCCAGTC
TTAAGCTCGGGCCCCCTGGGCGGTTCTGATAACGAGTAATCGTTAATCCGCAAATAACGTAAAAACCCGC
TTCGGCGGGTTTTTTTATGGGGGGAGTTTAGGGAAAGAGCATTTGTCAGAATATTTAAGGGCGCCTGTCA
CTTTGCTTGATATATGAGAATTATTTAACCTTATAAATGAGAAAAAAGCAACGCACTTTAAATAAGATAC
GTTGCTTTTTCGATTGATGAACACCTATAATTAAACTATTCATCTATTATTTATGATTTTTTGTATATAC
AATATTTCTAGTTTGTTAAAGAGAATTAAGAAAATAAATCTCGAAAATAATAAAGGGAAAATCAGTTTTT
GATATCAAAATTATACATGTCAACGATAATACAAAATATAATACAAACTATAAGATGTTATCAGTATTTA
TTATCATTTAGAATAAATTTTGTGTCGCCCTTAATTGTGAGCGGATAACAATTACGAGCTTCATGCACAG
TGGCGTTGACTCAATATTGGCCATTAGCCATATTATTCATTGGTTATATAGCATAAATCAATATTGGCTA
TTGGCCATTGCATACGTTGTATCTATATCATAATATGTACATTTATATTGGCTCATGTCCAATATGACCG
CCATGTTGGCATTGATTATTGACTAGTTATTAATAGTAATCAATTACGGGGTCATTAGTTCATAGCCCAT
ATATGGAGTTCCGCGTTACATAACTTACGGTAAATGGCCCGCCTGGCTGACCGCCCAACGACCCCCGCCC
ATTGACGTCAATAATGACGTATGTTCCCATAGTAACGCCAATAGGGACTTTCCATTGACGTCAATGGGTG
GAGTATTTACGGTAAACTGCCCACTTGGCAGTACATCAAGTGTATCATATGCCAAGTACGCCCCCTATTG
ACGTCAATGACGGTAAATGGCCCGCCTGGCATTATGCCCAGTACATGACCTTATGGGACTTTCCTACTTG
GCAGTACATCTACGTATTAGTCATCGCTATTACCATGGTGATGCGGTTTTGGCAGTACATCAATGGGCGT
GGATAGCGGTTTGACTCACGGGGATTTCCAAGTCTCCACCCCATTGACGTCAATGGGAGTTTGTTTTGGC
ACCAAAATCAACGGGACTTTCCAAAATGTCGTAACAACTCCGCCCCATTGACGCAAATGGGCGGTAGGCG
TGTACGGTGGGAGGTCTATATAAGCAGAGCTCGTTTAGTGAACCGTCAGATCGCCTGGAGACGCCATCCA
CGCTGTTTTGACCTCCATAGAAGACACCGGGACCGATCCAGCCTCCGCGGCCGGGAACGGTGCATTGGAA
CGCGGATTCCCCGTGCCAAGAGTGACGTAAGTACCGCCTATAGAGTCTATAGGCCCACCCCCTTGGCTTC
GTTAGAACGCGGCTACAATTAATACATAACCTTATGTATCATACACATACGATTTAGGTGACACTATAGA
ATAACATCCACTTTGCCTTTCTCTCCACAGGTGTCCACTCCCAGGTCCAACTGCACCTCGGTTCTATCGA
AAACGCGCCTGCTAGCGCCACCATGAAGACCATCATTGCCCTGAGCTACATCTTCTGCCTGGTGTTCGCT
GCGGCCGCCAATCCTGTTCCTGCTGCTCCTCTTTCTGCCCCTGGACCTTGTGCTGCCCAGCCTTGTAGAA
ATGGCGGCGTGTGTACCAGCAGACCCGAGCCTGATCCTCAGCATCCTGCTCCAGCTGGCGAGCCTGGCTA
CTCTTGTACATGTCCTGCCGGAATCAGCGGCGCCAATTGTCAGCTGGTGGCCGATCCTTGTGCCAGCAAT
CCTTGCCACCACGGCAATTGCAGCAGCAGCTCTAGCAGCTCCTCCGACGGCTACCTGTGCATCTGCAATG
AGGGCTACGAGGGCCCCAATTGCGAACAGGCTCTGCCTTCTCTGCCTGCCACTGGCTGGACAGAATCTAT
GGCCCCTAGACAGCTGCAGCCCGTGCCAGCTACACAAGAGCCCGATAAGATCCTGCCTCGGAGCCAGGCT
ACAGTGACCCTGCCTACATGGCAGCCTAAGACCGGCCAGAAAGTGGTGGAAATGAAGTGGGACCAAGTGG
AAGTGATCCCCGATATCGCCTGCGGCAACGCCAGCAGCAATTCTTCTGCTGGCGGCAGACTGGTGTCCTT
CGAGGTGCCACAGAACACCAGCGTGAAGATCAGACAGGATGCCACCGCCAGCCTGATTCTGCTGTGGAAA
GTGACCGCCACCGGCTTCCAGCAGTGCTCTCTGATCGATGGCAGAAGCGTGACACCCCTGCAAGCAAGCG
GAGGACTGGTGCTGCTCGAAGAAATGCTGGCCCTGGGCAACAACCACTTCATCGGCTTCGTGAACGACAG
CGTGACCAAGAGCATCGTGGCCCTGAGACTGACCCTGGTGGTCAAGGTGTCCACATGTGTGCCTGGCGAG
AGCCACGCCAACGATCTGGAATGTTCTGGCAAGGGCAAGTGCACCACCAAGCCTAGCGAAGCCACCTTCA
GCTGTACCTGCGAGGAACAGTACGTGGGCACCTTCTGCGAAGAGTACGACGCCTGCCAGAGAAAGCCCTG
TCAGAACAACGCCTCCTGCATCGACGCCAATGAGAAGCAGGACGGCAGCAACTTCACCTGTGTGTGTCTG
CCTGGCTATACCGGCGAGCTGTGCCAGAGCAAGATCGACTACTGCATTCTGGACCCCTGCAGAAACGGCG
CCACCTGTATCTCTAGCCTGAGCGGCTTTACCTGTCAGTGCCCCGAGGGCTATTTTGGCAGCGCCTGTGA
AGAGAAGGTGGACCCTTGTGCAAGCTCCCCATGCCAAAACAACGGCACCTGTTACGTGGACGGCGTGCAC
TTTACCTGCAACTGCAGCCCAGGCTTCACTGGCCCTACATGTGCCCAGCTGATCGACTTCTGTGCTCTGA
GCCCTTGCGCTCACGGCACATGCAGATCTGTGGGCACCAGCTACAAGTGCCTGTGCGATCCTGGCTATCA
CGGCCTGTATTGCGAAGAGGAGTACAACGAGTGCCTGAGCGCCCCTTGTCTGAATGCCGCCACTTGCAGA
GATCTGGTCAACGGCTACGAGTGCGTGTGTCTGGCCGAGTACAAGGGCACCCACTGCGAGCTGTACAAGG
ACCCATGTGCCAACGTGTCCTGCCTGAACGGCGCTACATGTGATAGCGACGGCCTGAATGGAACCTGCAT
CTGCGCCCCTGGGTTTACCGGCGAAGAGTGCGATATCGACATCAATGAGTGCGACAGCAACCCCTGTCAC
CATGGCGGCTCTTGTCTGGACCAGCCTAACGGCTACAACTGCCACTGTCCTCACGGATGGGTCGGAGCCA
ACTGCGAGATTCATCTGCAGTGGAAGTCCGGCCACATGGCCGAGAGCCTGACCAACATGCCTCGGCACAG
TCTGTATGGCGCGCCGGAAGATCAAGTTGATCCAAGATTGATTGATGGCAAGGGCGGATCTCTGGAGGTG
CTGTTCCAGGGACCAGGCGGAAGCGGCAATCCCGGCGGCGATCTGGCCCCCCAGATGCTGCGCGAGCTGC
AGGAGACCAATGCCGCCCTGCAGGACGTGCGCGAGCTGCTGCGCCACCGCGTGAAGGAGATCACCTTCCT
GAAGAACACCGTGATGGAGTGCGACGCCTGCGGTATGCAGCCCTCTAGAGGCTCCGGCTCCATCATCCCA
GTTGAGGAGGAGAACCCGGACTTCTGGAACCGCGAGGCAGCCGAGGCCCTGGGTGCCGCCAAGAAGCTGC
AGCCTGCACAGACAGCCGCCAAGAACCTCATCATCTTCCTGGGCGATGGGATGGGGGTGTCTACGGTGAC
AGCTGCCAGGATCCTAAAAGGGCAGAAGAAGGACAAACTGGGGCCTGAGATACCCCTGGCCATGGACCGC
TTCCCATATGTGGCTCTGTCCAAGACATACAATGTAGACAAACATGTGCCAGACAGTGGAGCCACAGCCA
CGGCCTACCTGTGCGGGGTCAAGGGCAACTTCCAGACCATTGGCTTGAGTGCAGCCGCCCGCTTTAACCA
GTGCAACACGACACGCGGCAACGAGGTCATCTCCGTGATGAATCGGGCCAAGAAAGCAGGGAAGTCAGTG
GGAGTGGTAACCACCACACGAGTGCAGCACGCCTCGCCAGCCGGCACCTACGCCCACACGGTGAACCGCA
ACTGGTACTCGGACGCCGACGTGCCTGCCTCGGCCCGCCAGGAGGGGTGCCAGGACATCGCTACGCAGCT
CATCTCCAACATGGACATTGACGTGATCCTAGGTGGAGGCCGAAAGTACATGTTTCGCATGGGAACCCCA
GACCCTGAGTACCCAGATGACTACAGCCAAGGTGGGACCAGGCTGGACGGGAAGAATCTGGTGCAGGAAT
GGCTGGCGAAGCGCCAGGGTGCCCGGTATGTGTGGAACCGCACTGAGCTCATGCAGGCTTCCCTGGACCC
GTCTGTGACCCATCTCATGGGTCTCTTTGAGCCTGGAGACATGAAATACGAGATCCACCGAGACTCCACA
CTGGACCCCTCCCTGATGGAGATGACAGAGGCTGCCCTGCGCCTGCTGAGCAGGAACCCCCGCGGCTTCT
TCCTCTTCGTGGAGGGTGGTCGCATCGACCATGGTCATCATGAAAGCAGGGCTTACCGGGCACTGACTGA
GACGATCATGTTCGACGACGCCATTGAGAGGGCGGGCCAGCTCACCAGCGAGGAGGACACGCTGAGCCTC
GTCACTGCCGACCACTCCCACGTCTTCTCCTTCGGAGGCTACCCCCTGCGAGGGAGCTCCATCTTCGGGC
TGGCCCCTGGCAAGGCCCGGGACAGGAAGGCCTACACGGTCCTCCTATACGGAAACGGTCCAGGCTATGT
GCTCAAGGACGGCGCCCGGCCGGATGTTACCGAGAGCGAGAGCGGGAGCCCCGAGTATCGGCAGCAGTCA
GCAGTGCCCCTGGACGAAGAGACCCACGCAGGCGAGGACGTGGCGGTGTTCGCGCGCGGCCCGCAGGCGC
ACCTGGTTCACGGCGTGCAGGAGCAGACCTTCATAGCGCACGTCATGGCCTTCGCCGCCTGCCTGGAGCC
CTACACCGCCTGCGACCTGGCGCCCCCCGCCGGCACCACCGACGCCGCGCACCCGGGTGGCGGAGGACTG
AACGACATCTTCGAGGCTCAGAAAATCGAATGGCACGAACATCACCATCACCATCACCATCACCATTAAG
GCCGGCCTGTAGTCACTGGCACAACGCGTTACCCGGTAAGCCAATCGGGTATACACGGTCGTCATACTGC
AGACAGGGTTCTTCTACTTTGCAAGATAGTCTTGAGTAGTAAAATAAATAGATAGAGAAAATCAGCCTCG
ACTGTGCCTTCTAGTTGCCAGCCATCTGTTGTTTGCCCCTCCCCCGTGCCTTCCTTGACCCTGGAAGGTG
CCACTCCCACTGTCCTTTCCTAATAAAATGAGGAAATTGCATCACAACACTCAACCCTATCTCGGTCTAT
TCTTTTGATTTATAAGGGATTTTGCCGATTTCGGCCTATTGGTTAAAAAATGAGCTGATTTAACAAAAAT
TTAACGCGAATTAATTCTGTGGAATGTGTGTCAGTTAGGGTGTGGAAAGTCCCCAGGCTCCCCAGCAGGC
AGAAGTATGCAAAGCATGCATCTCAATTAGTCAGCAACCAGGTGTGGAAAGTCCCCAGGCTCCCCAGCAG
GCAGAAGTATGCAAAGCATGCATCTCAATTAGTCAGCAACCATAGTCCCGCCCCTAACTCCGCCCATCCC
GCCCCTAACTCCGCCCAGTTCCGCCCATTCTCCGCCCCATGGCTGACTAATTTTTTTTATTTATGCAGAG
GCCGAGGCCGCCTCTGCCTCTGAGCTATTCCAGAAGTAGTGAGGAGGCTTTTTTGGAGGCCTAGGCTTTT
GCAAAAAGCTCCCGGGAGCTTGTATATCCATTTTCGGATCTGATCAGCACGTGTTGACAATTAATCATCG
GCATAGTATATCGGCATAGTATAATACGACAAGGTGAGGAACTAAACCATGACCGAGTACAAGCCCACGG
TGCGCCTCGCCACCCGCGACGACGTCCCCAGGGCCGTACGCACCCTCGCCGCCGCGTTCGCCGACTACCC
CGCCACGCGCCACACCGTCGATCCGGACCGCCACATCGAGCGGGTCACCGAGCTGCAAGAACTCTTCCTC
ACGCGCGTCGGGCTCGACATCGGCAAGGTGTGGGTCGCGGACGACGGCGCCGCGGTGGCGGTCTGGACCA
CGCCGGAGAGCGTCGAAGCGGGGGCGGTGTTCGCCGAGATCGGCCCGCGCATGGCCGAGTTGAGCGGTTC
CCGGCTGGCCGCGCAGCAACAGATGGAAGGCCTCCTGGCGCCGCACCGGCCCAAGGAGCCCGCGTGGTTC
CTGGCCACCGTCGGCGTCTCGCCCGACCACCAGGGCAAGGGTCTGGGCAGCGCCGTCGTGCTCCCCGGAG
TGGAGGCGGCCGAGCGCGCCGGGGTGCCCGCCTTCCTGGAGACATCCGCGCCCCGCAACCTCCCCTTCTA
CGAGCGGCTCGGCTTCACCGTCACCGCCGACGTCGAGGTGCCCGAAGGACCGCGCACCTGGTGCATGACC
CGCAAGCCCGGTGCCTGACACGTGCTACGAGATTTCGATTCCACCGCCGCCTTCTATGAAAGGTTGGGCT
TCGGAATCGTTTTCCGGGACGCCGGCTGGATGATCCTCCAGCGCGGGGATCTCATGCTGGAGTTCTTCGC
CCACCCCAACTTGTTTATTGCAGCTTATAATGGTTACAAATAAAGCAATAGCATCACAAATTTCACAAAT
AAAGCATTTTTTTCACTGCATTCTAGTTGTGGTTTGTCCAAACTCATCAATGTATCTTATCATGTCTGTA
TACCGTCGACCTCTAGCTAGAGCTTGGCGTAATCATGGTCATTACCAATGCTTAATCAGTGAGGCACCTA
TCTCAGCGATCTGTCTATTTCGTTCATCCATAGTTGCCTGACTCCCCGTCGTGTAGATAACTACGATACG
GGAGGGCTTACCATCTGGCCCCAGCGCTGCGATGATACCGCGAGAACCACGCTCACCGGCTCCGGATTTA
TCAGCAATAAACCAGCCAGCCGGAAGGGCCGAGCGCAGAAGTGGTCCTGCAACTTTATCCGCCTCCATCC
AGTCTATTAATTGTTGCCGGGAAGCTAGAGTAAGTAGTTCGCCAGTTAATAGTTTGCGCAACGTTGTTGC
CATCGCTACAGGCATCGTGGTGTCACGCTCGTCGTTTGGTATGGCTTCATTCAGCTCCGGTTCCCAACGA
TCAAGGCGAGTTACATGATCCCCCATGTTGTGCAAAAAAGCGGTTAGCTCCTTCGGTCCTCCGATCGTTG
TCAGAAGTAAGTTGGCCGCAGTGTTATCACTCATGGTTATGGCAGCACTGCATAATTCTCTTACTGTCAT
GCCATCCGTAAGATGCTTTTCTGTGACTGGTGAGTACTCAACCAAGTCATTCTGAGAATAGTGTATGCGG
CGACCGAGTTGCTCTTGCCCGGCGTCAATACGGGATAATACCGCGCCACATAGCAGAACTTTAAAAGTGC
TCATCATTGGAAAACGTTCTTCGGGGCGAAAACTCTCAAGGATCTTACCGCTGTTGAGATCCAGTTCGAT
GTAACCCACTCGTGCACCCAACTGATCTTCAGCATCTTTTACTTTCACCAGCGTTTCTGGGTGAGCAAAA
ACAGGAAGGCAAAATGCCGCAAAAAAGGGAATAAGGGCGACACGGAAATGTTGAATACTCATATTCTTCC
TTTTTCAATAT
Features (pLannotate 1.2.2; 25 found; start..end, strand, type, name):
    110..134     -  CDS            KanR (fragment): aminoglycoside phosphotransferase; aph(3')-Ia; confers resistance to kanamycin
    245..833     +  rep_origin     ori: high-copy-number ColE1/pMB1/pBR322/pUC origin of replication
   1058..1075    +  terminator     rrnB T2 terminator (fragment): transcription terminator T2 from the E. coli rrnB gene
   1100..1119    -  CDS            lacZα (fragment): LacZα fragment of β-galactosidase; lacZ fragment
   1575..1591    +  protein_bind   lac operator: The lac repressor binds to the lac operator to inhibit transcription in E. coli. This inhibition can be relieved by adding lactose or isopropyl-β-D-thiogalactopyranoside (IPTG). lac repressor encoded by lacI
   1834..2137    +  enhancer       CMV enhancer: human cytomegalovirus immediate early enhancer
   2138..2341    +  promoter       CMV promoter: human cytomegalovirus (CMV) immediate early promoter
   2477..2520    +  intron         CMV intron (fragment): modified intron A from human cytomegalovirus
   2572..2590    +  promoter       SP6 promoter: promoter for bacteriophage SP6 RNA polymerase
   2594..2631    +  CDS            IgH signal sequence (fragment): signal sequence from the mouse immunoglobulin heavy chain variable region
   2737..3876    +  CDS            DNER (fragment): DNER_HUMAN - Also known as BET. Experimental evidence at protein level: Swiss-Prot protein existence level 1. Activator of the NOTCH1 pathway. May mediate neuron-glia interaction during astrocytogenesis (By similarity). From Homo sapiens (Human).
   4489..4557    +  CDS            DNER (fragment): DNER_HUMAN - Also known as BET. Experimental evidence at protein level: Swiss-Prot protein existence level 1. Activator of the NOTCH1 pathway. May mediate neuron-glia interaction during astrocytogenesis (By similarity). From Homo sapiens (Human).
   4654..4833    +  CDS            Comp (fragment): COMP_RAT - Experimental evidence at protein level: Swiss-Prot protein existence level 1. May play a role in the structural integrity of cartilage via its interaction with other extracellular matrix proteins such as the collagens and fibronectin. Can mediate the interaction of chondrocytes with the cartilage extracellular matrix through interaction with cell surface integrin receptors. Could play a role in the pathogenesis of osteoarthritis. Potent suppressor of apoptosis in both primary chondrocytes and transformed cells. Suppresses apoptosis by blocking the activation of caspase-3 and by indu
   4821..6273    +  CDS            SEAP (fragment): secreted alkaline phosphatase from human placenta The natural enzyme has a C-terminal transmembrane sequence that is replaced by a GPI anchor.
   6298..6339    +  CDS            AviTag™ (fragment): peptide tag that allows for enzymatic biotinylation
   6343..6366    +  CDS            8xHis: 8xHis affinity tag
   6512..6623    +  polyA_signal   bGH poly(A) signal: bovine growth hormone polyadenylation signal
   6624..6732    +  rep_origin     f1 ori (fragment): f1 bacteriophage origin of replication; arrow indicates direction of (+) strand synthesis
   6746..7075    +  promoter       SV40 promoter: SV40 enhancer and early promoter
   7123..7170    +  promoter       EM7 promoter: synthetic bacterial promoter&nbsp
   7189..7788    +  CDS            PuroR (fragment): puromycin N-acetyltransferase; pac from Streptomyces; confers resistance to puromycin
   7798..7923    +  CDS            ble (fragment): BLE_KLEPN - Experimental evidence at protein level: Swiss-Prot protein existence level 1. Binding protein with a strong affinity to the bleomycin family of antibiotics. Binds to CL990; an antimitotic-antibiotic compound. From Klebsiella pneumoniae.
   7918..8039    +  polyA_signal   SV40 poly(A) signal: SV40 polyadenylation signal
   8092..8952    -  CDS            AmpR: β-lactamase; bla; confers resistance to ampicillin, carbenicillin, and related antibiotics
   8955..80      -  promoter       AmpR promoter (fragment) (across the origin): bla
