[The description below was written by a language model from this plasmid's Addgene catalogue record and pLannotate feature annotations shown in this document.]
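Description:
pD649-HAsp-DNER-COMP5AP-AviTag-9xHis is a mammalian expression plasmid built on the pD649 backbone for secreted production of the extracellular domain of human DNER, a cell-surface protein annotated as an activator of the NOTCH1 pathway. In E. coli it is maintained at high copy through a ColE1/pUC-type origin and selected with ampicillin via a complete β-lactamase gene. Short matches to KanR, lacZα, a lac operator and an f1 origin appear to be backbone remnants rather than functional elements.

Expression is driven by the CMV enhancer and immediate-early promoter, followed by a fragment of CMV intron A. An SP6 promoter sits just upstream of the coding region and could support in vitro transcription. The open reading frame begins with a signal peptide, named HAsp in the construct and partially matched by the annotation software to an immunoglobulin heavy-chain leader, which directs the protein into the secretory pathway. The 1.8 kb DNER ectodomain sits between retained NotI and AscI sites. It is fused at its C terminus to the coiled-coil region of rat cartilage oligomeric matrix protein, human placental alkaline phosphatase, an AviTag for enzymatic biotinylation, and a polyhistidine tag, annotated as 8xHis but named 9xHis. A bGH polyadenylation signal ends the transcript. The COMP segment is generally used to pentamerise a fusion and raise its binding avidity, and alkaline phosphatase gives an enzymatic readout. A downstream SV40/EM7-driven puromycin resistance cassette with an SV40 poly(A) signal could allow selection in mammalian cells.

The plasmid belongs to a collection made for screening human cell-surface protein–protein interactions. The depositor notes that some members may carry an IS4-like transposase insertion upstream of the CMV promoter, but no such element is annotated here.
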