Addgene plasmid #157490: pD649-HAsp-DNER-COMP5AP-AviTag-9xHis
Purpose: Mammalian expression of cell-surface protein extracellular domain fused to COMP5AP-AviTag-9xHis. Protein is secreted from cells.
Depositing lab: Chris Garcia. Depositing organization: Stanford University. Publication: A Human IgSF Cell-Surface Interactome Reveals a Complex Network of Protein-Protein Interactions. Wojtowicz WM, Vielmetter J, Fernandes RA, Siepe DH, Eastman CL, Chisholm GB, Cox S, Klock H, Anderson PW, Rue SM, Miller JJ, Glaser SM, Bragstad ML, Vance J, Lam AW, Lesley SA, Zinn K, Garcia KC. Cell. 2020 Aug 20;182(4):1027-1043.e17. doi: 10.1016/j.cell.2020.07.025. PubMed 32822567.
Backbone
  Vector backbone: pD649
  Backbone size w/o insert (bp): 7153
  Vector type: Mammalian Expression
Growth in bacteria
  Bacterial resistance: Ampicillin, 100 μg/mL
  Growth temperature: 37°C
  Growth strain: DH5alpha
  Copy number: High Copy
Gene/Insert
  Gene/Insert name: DNER
  Species: H. sapiens (human)
  Insert size (bp): 1818
  Entrez Gene: DNER (a.k.a. UNQ262/PRO299, UNQ26, bet)
  Promoter: CMV/SP6
  Tag / fusion protein: COMP5AP-AviTag-9xHis (C terminal on backbone)
  Cloning method: Restriction Enzyme; 5′ cloning site GCGGCCGC (not destroyed); 3′ cloning site GGCGCGCC (not destroyed)
  Sequencing primers: 5′ ATTTAGGTGACACTATAG; 3′ CGTCGCACTCCATCACGGTG
Resource information
  A portion of this plasmid was derived from a plasmid made by: synthesis by ThermoFisher
Terms and licenses: Academic/Nonprofit Terms; Industry Terms: Not Available to Industry
Depositor comments: Some plasmids in this collection may have an IS4-like element ISVsa5 family transposase upstream of the CMV promoter.
How to cite: pD649-HAsp-DNER-COMP5AP-AviTag-9xHis was a gift from Chris Garcia (Addgene plasmid # 157490 ; http://n2t.net/addgene:157490 ; RRID:Addgene_157490)
